Addgene plasmid #51647: CD34-bio-His
Purpose: Expresses full-length Hematopoietic progenitor cell antigen CD34 precursor ectodomain in mammalian cells. C-terminal rat Cd4d3+4 tag, biotinylation sequence and His tag.
Depositing lab: Gavin Wright. Depositing organization: Wellcome Sanger Institute. Publication: A human platelet receptor protein microarray identifies FcepsilonR1alpha as an activating PEAR1 ligand. Sun Y, Vandenbriele C, Kauskot A, Verhamme P, Hoylaerts MF, Wright GJ. Mol Cell Proteomics. 2015 Feb 23. pii: mcp.M114.046946. 10.1074/mcp.M114.046946 PubMed 25713122.
Backbone
  Vector backbone: pTT3
  Backbone manufacturer: Yves Durocher, NRC
  Backbone size w/o insert (bp): 6618
  Total vector size (bp): 7508
  Modifications to backbone: Rat CD4 d3+4, enzymatic biotinylation sequence, linker and His tag (CD4d3+4-BioLHis).
  Vector type: Mammalian Expression
Growth in bacteria
  Bacterial resistance: Ampicillin, 100 μg/mL
  Growth temperature: 37°C
  Growth strain: Top10
  Copy number: High Copy
Gene/Insert
  Gene/Insert name: CD34 (alt names: CD34 antigen; Hematopoietic progenitor cell antigen CD34 precursor)
  Species: H. sapiens (human)
  Insert size (bp): 890
  Entrez Gene: CD34
  Promoter: CMV
  Tag / fusion protein: rat CD4 d3+4 (C terminal on backbone); enzymatic biotinylation sequence (C terminal on backbone); His tag (C terminal on backbone)
  Cloning method: Restriction Enzyme; 5′ cloning site NotI (not destroyed); 3′ cloning site AscI (not destroyed)
  Sequencing primers: 5′ CMV-fwd
Resource information
  A portion of this plasmid was derived from a plasmid made by: Insert was chemically synthesised.
Terms and licenses: Academic/Nonprofit Terms; Industry Terms: Not Available to Industry
Depositor comments: Article ref 13
How to cite: CD34-bio-His was a gift from Gavin Wright (Addgene plasmid # 51647 ; http://n2t.net/addgene:51647 ; RRID:Addgene_51647)
