[The description below was written by a language model from this plasmid's Addgene catalogue record and pLannotate feature annotations shown in this document.]
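Description:
CD34-bio-His is a 7.5 kb mammalian expression plasmid built on the pTT3 backbone, designed to produce the ectodomain of human CD34 (hematopoietic progenitor cell antigen) as a soluble, secreted recombinant protein. It is propagated in E. coli as a high-copy plasmid through a ColE1/pUC-type origin and selected with ampicillin via the β-lactamase gene. The backbone also carries a fragment of the Epstein-Barr virus oriP, which supports episomal maintenance and improved yields in cells that supply EBNA1, the usual context for pTT-series transient expression. Remnants of lac regulatory sequences are annotated as well and appear to be cloning-vector carry-over rather than functional payload.

Expression is driven by the CMV immediate-early enhancer and promoter, followed by adenovirus-derived leader and splice sequences and a chimeric intron fragment that enhance transcript processing, and is terminated by the rabbit β-globin polyadenylation signal. The chemically synthesised CD34 insert of about 890 bp sits between retained NotI and AscI sites. The annotation also detects a short immunoglobulin heavy chain signal sequence fragment just upstream of the CD34 coding region. CD34 is fused in frame at its C terminus to a backbone-encoded cassette comprising rat CD4 domains 3 and 4, a peptide substrate for enzymatic biotinylation, a linker and a His tag. The feature table picks out only the Cd4 portion, which spans the sequence origin, and does not separately annotate the biotinylation sequence or His tag. The CD4 domains provide a common antibody-detectable tag, the biotin acceptor allows oriented capture on streptavidin, and the His tag permits metal-affinity purification. According to the associated publication, such constructs were used to build a human platelet receptor protein microarray for screening extracellular receptor–ligand interactions.
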