Features (pLannotate 1.2.2; 19 found; start..end, strand, type, name):
    713..768     +  polyA_signal   β-globin poly(A) signal: rabbit β-globin polyadenylation signal (Gil and Proudfoot, 1987)
   1282..2963    -  rep_origin     oriP (fragment): Epstein-Barr virus oriP replication origin (Yates et al., 2000)
   3090..3194    +  promoter       AmpR promoter: bla
   3195..4055    +  CDS            AmpR: β-lactamase; bla; confers resistance to ampicillin, carbenicillin, and related antibiotics
   4226..4814    +  rep_origin     ori: high-copy-number ColE1/pMB1/pBR322/pUC origin of replication
   4997..5089    +  CDS            lacI (fragment): lac repressor; lacI; The lac repressor binds to the lac operator to inhibit transcription in E. coli. This inhibition can be relieved by adding lactose or isopropyl-β-D-thiogalactopyranoside (IPTG).
   5102..5123    +  protein_bind   CAP binding site: CAP binding activates transcription in the presence of cAMP. E. coli catabolite activator protein
   5138..5168    +  promoter       lac promoter: promoter for the E. coli lac operon
   5176..5192    +  protein_bind   lac operator: The lac repressor binds to the lac operator to inhibit transcription in E. coli. This inhibition can be relieved by adding lactose or isopropyl-β-D-thiogalactopyranoside (IPTG). lac repressor encoded by lacI
   5262..5278    +  promoter       tet promoter (fragment): E. coli promoter for tetracycline efflux protein gene
   5288..5313    -  CDS            bla(M) (fragment): β-lactamase lacking the signal sequence; bla(M); allows cytosolic expression of β-lactamase
   5487..5866    +  enhancer       CMV enhancer: human cytomegalovirus immediate early enhancer
   5868..6067    +  promoter       CMV promoter: human cytomegalovirus (CMV) immediate early promoter
   6135..6173    +  misc_feature   Ad SA (fragment): adenovirus major late transcript splice acceptor (Friedrich and Soriano, 1991)
   6206..6415    -  CDS            PTP (fragment): TERM_ADE02 - Experimental evidence at protein level: Swiss-Prot protein existence level 1. Protein covalently bound to the viral DNA that acts as a primer for viral genomic replication by DNA strand displacement. Assembles on the viral origin of replication in an initiation complex with viral polymerase, DBP, host NFIA and host POU2F1/OCT1. During initiation, the polymerase covalently couples the first dCTP with Ser- 580 of pTP. The terminal protein stimulates the template activity over 20 fold compared to protein-free templates. Neo-synthesized viral genomes are linked to two preterminal prot
   6446..6535    +  intron         chimeric intron (fragment): chimera between introns from adenovirus and immunoglobulin heavy chain genes
   6554..6600    +  CDS            IgH signal sequence (fragment): signal sequence from the mouse immunoglobulin heavy chain variable region
   6631..7500    +  CDS            CD34 (fragment): CD34_HUMAN - Experimental evidence at protein level: Swiss-Prot protein existence level 1. Possible adhesion molecule with a role in early hematopoiesis by mediating the attachment of stem cells to the bone marrow extracellular matrix or directly to stromal cells. Could act as a scaffold for the attachment of lineage specific glycans, allowing stem cells to bind to lectins expressed by stromal cells or other marrow components. Presents carbohydrate ligands to selectins. From Homo sapiens (Human).
   7411..553     +  CDS            Cd4 (fragment) (across the origin): CD4_RAT - Experimental evidence at protein level: Swiss-Prot protein existence level 1. Integral membrane glycoprotein that plays an essential role in the immune response and serves multiple functions in responses against both external and internal offenses. In T-cells, functions primarily as a coreceptor for MHC class II molecule:peptide complex. The antigens presented by class II peptides are derived from extracellular proteins while class I peptides are derived from cytosolic proteins. Interacts simultaneously with the T-cell receptor (TCR) and the MHC class II presented by antigen presenti
>Addgene plasmid #51647 | CD34-bio-His | depositor full sequence | sequence record 78970 | CD34-bio-His sequence 7508 bps
GTCGACCTCCATCACGGCCTATAAGAGTGAGGGGGAGTCAGCGGAGTTCTCCTTCCCACTCAACCTTGGA
GAGGAAAGCCTGCAGGGAGAGTTGAGATGGAAGGCAGAGAAGGCTCCTTCTTCCCAGTCCTGGATCACCT
TCTCCCTAAAGAACCAAAAGGTGTCTGTGCAGAAGTCTACTAGCAACCCCAAGTTCCAGCTGTCCGAAAC
GCTCCCACTCACCCTTCAGATACCCCAGGTCTCCCTTCAGTTTGCTGGTTCTGGCAACCTGACCCTGACT
CTGGACAGAGGGATACTGTATCAGGAAGTGAACCTGGTGGTGATGAAAGTGACTCAGCCCGACAGCAACA
CTTTGACCTGTGAGGTGATGGGACCCACCTCACCCAAGATGAGACTGATCTTGAAGCAGGAGAATCAGGA
GGCCAGGGTCTCCAGGCAGGAGAAAGTGATTCAAGTGCAGGCCCCTGAAGCAGGGGTGTGGCAATGTCTA
CTGAGTGAAGGTGAAGAGGTCAAGATGGACTCCAAGATCCAGGTTTTATCCAAAGGGTTGAATTCCGGCA
GCCTGCACCACATCCTGGACGCCCAGAAGATGCTGTGGAACCACAGGGACAGGAACCTGCCTCCTCTGGC
CCCTCTGGGCCCCCACCACCATCACCACCATTGAGTCTAGACACGTGATTAATTAAGGATCCCCCGACCT
CGACCTCTGGCTAATAAAGGAAATTTATTTTCATTGCAATAGTGTGTTGGAATTTTTTGTGTCTCTCACT
CGGAAGGACATATGGGAGGGCAAATCATTTGGTCGAGATCCCTCGGAGATCTCTAGCTAGAGGATCGATC
CCCGCCCCGGACGAACTAAACCTGACTACGACATCTCTGCCCCTTCTTCGCGGGGCAGTGCATGTAATCC
CTTCAGTTGGTTGGTACAACTTGCCAACTGGGCCCTGTTCCACATGTGACACGGGGGGGGACCAAACACA
AAGGGGTTCTCTGACTGTAGTTGACATCCTTATAAATGGATGTGCACATTTGCCAACACTGAGTGGCTTT
CATCCTGGAGCAGACTTTGCAGTCTGTGGACTGCAACACAACATTGCCTTTATGTGTAACTCTTGGCTGA
AGCTCTTACACCAATGCTGGGGGACATGTACCTCCCAGGGGCCCAGGAAGACTACGGGAGGCTACACCAA
CGTCAATCAGAGGGGCCTGTGTAGCTACCGATAAGCGGACCCTCAAGAGGGCATTAGCAATAGTGTTTAT
AAGGCCCCCTTGTTAACCCTAAACGGGTAGCATATGCTTCCCGGGTAGTAGTATATACTATCCAGACTAA
CCCTAATTCAATAGCATATGTTACCCAACGGGAAGCATATGCTATCGAATTAGGGTTAGTAAAAGGGTCC
TAAGGAACAGCGATATCTCCCACCCCATGAGCTGTCACGGTTTTATTTACATGGGGTCAGGATTCCACGA
GGGTAGTGAACCATTTTAGTCACAAGGGCAGTGGCTGAAGATCAAGGAGCGGGCAGTGAACTCTCCTGAA
TCTTCGCCTGCTTCTTCATTCTCCTTCGTTTAGCTAATAGAATAACTGCTGAGTTGTGAACAGTAAGGTG
TATGTGAGGTGCTCGAAAACAAGGTTTCAGGTGACGCCCCCAGAATAAAATTTGGACGGGGGGTTCAGTG
GTGGCATTGTGCTATGACACCAATATAACCCTCACAAACCCCTTGGGCAATAAATACTAGTGTAGGAATG
AAACATTCTGAATATCTTTAACAATAGAAATCCATGGGGTGGGGACAAGCCGTAAAGACTGGATGTCCAT
CTCACACGAATTTATGGCTATGGGCAACACATAATCCTAGTGCAATATGATACTGGGGTTATTAAGATGT
GTCCCAGGCAGGGACCAAGACAGGTGAACCATGTTGTTACACTCTATTTGTAACAAGGGGAAAGAGAGTG
GACGCCGACAGCAGCGGACTCCACTGGTTGTCTCTAACACCCCCGAAAATTAAACGGGGCTCCACGCCAA
TGGGGCCCATAAACAAAGACAAGTGGCCACTCTTTTTTTTGAAATTGTGGAGTGGGGGCACGCGTCAGCC
CCCACACGCCGCCCTGCGGTTTTGGACTGTAAAATAAGGGTGTAATAACTTGGCTGATTGTAACCCCGCT
AACCACTGCGGTCAAACCACTTGCCCACAAAACCACTAATGGCACCCCGGGGAATACCTGCATAAGTAGG
TGGGCGGGCCAAGATAGGGGCGCGATTGCTGCGATCTGGAGGACAAATTACACACACTTGCGCCTGAGCG
CCAAGCACAGGGTTGTTGGTCCTCATATTCACGAGGTCGCTGAGAGCACGGTGGGCTAATGTTGCCATGG
GTAGCATATACTACCCAAATATCTGGATAGCATATGCTATCCTAATCTATATCTGGGTAGCATAGGCTAT
CCTAATCTATATCTGGGTAGCATATGCTATCCTAATCTATATCTGGGTAGTATATGCTATCCTAATTTAT
ATCTGGGTAGCATAGGCTATCCTAATCTATATCTGGGTAGCATATGCTATCCTAATCTATATCTGGGTAG
TATATGCTATCCTAATCTGTATCCGGGTAGCATATGCTATCCTAATAGAGATTAGGGTAGTATATGCTAT
CCTAATTTATATCTGGGTAGCATATACTACCCAAATATCTGGATAGCATATGCTATCCTAATCTATATCT
GGGTAGCATATGCTATCCTAATCTATATCTGGGTAGCATAGGCTATCCTAATCTATATCTGGGTAGCATA
TGCTATCCTAATCTATATCTGGGTAGTATATGCTATCCTAATTTATATCTGGGTAGCATAGGCTATCCTA
ATCTATATCTGGGTAGCATATGCTATCCTAATCTATATCTGGGTAGTATATGCTATCCTAATCTGTATCC
GGGTAGCATATGCTATCCTCATGATAAGCTGTCAAACATGAGAATTTTCTTGAAGACGAAAGGGCCTCGT
GATACGCCTATTTTTATAGGTTAATGTCATGATAATAATGGTTTCTTAGACGTCAGGTGGCACTTTTCGG
GGAAATGTGCGCGGAACCCCTATTTGTTTATTTTTCTAAATACATTCAAATATGTATCCGCTCATGAGAC
AATAACCCTGATAAATGCTTCAATAATATTGAAAAAGGAAGAGTATGAGTATTCAACATTTCCGTGTCGC
CCTTATTCCCTTTTTTGCGGCATTTTGCCTTCCTGTTTTTGCTCACCCAGAAACGCTGGTGAAAGTAAAA
GATGCTGAAGATCAGTTGGGTGCACGAGTGGGTTACATCGAACTGGATCTCAACAGCGGTAAGATCCTTG
AGAGTTTTCGCCCCGAAGAACGTTTTCCAATGATGAGCACTTTTAAAGTTCTGCTATGTGGCGCGGTATT
ATCCCGTGTTGACGCCGGGCAAGAGCAACTCGGTCGCCGCATACACTATTCTCAGAATGACTTGGTTGAG
TACTCACCAGTCACAGAAAAGCATCTTACGGATGGCATGACAGTAAGAGAATTATGCAGTGCTGCCATAA
CCATGAGTGATAACACTGCGGCCAACTTACTTCTGACAACGATCGGAGGACCGAAGGAGCTAACCGCTTT
TTTGCACAACATGGGGGATCATGTAACTCGCCTTGATCGTTGGGAACCGGAGCTGAATGAAGCCATACCA
AACGACGAGCGTGACACCACGATGCCTGCAGCAATGGCAACAACGTTGCGCAAACTATTAACTGGCGAAC
TACTTACTCTAGCTTCCCGGCAACAATTAATAGACTGGATGGAGGCGGATAAAGTTGCAGGACCACTTCT
GCGCTCGGCCCTTCCGGCTGGCTGGTTTATTGCTGATAAATCTGGAGCCGGTGAGCGTGGGTCTCGCGGT
ATCATTGCAGCACTGGGGCCAGATGGTAAGCCCTCCCGTATCGTAGTTATCTACACGACGGGGAGTCAGG
CAACTATGGATGAACGAAATAGACAGATCGCTGAGATAGGTGCCTCACTGATTAAGCATTGGTAACTGTC
AGACCAAGTTTACTCATATATACTTTAGATTGATTTAAAACTTCATTTTTAATTTAAAAGGATCTAGGTG
AAGATCCTTTTTGATAATCTCATGACCAAAATCCCTTAACGTGAGTTTTCGTTCCACTGAGCGTCAGACC
CCGTAGAAAAGATCAAAGGATCTTCTTGAGATCCTTTTTTTCTGCGCGTAATCTGCTGCTTGCAAACAAA
AAAACCACCGCTACCAGCGGTGGTTTGTTTGCCGGATCAAGAGCTACCAACTCTTTTTCCGAAGGTAACT
GGCTTCAGCAGAGCGCAGATACCAAATACTGTTCTTCTAGTGTAGCCGTAGTTAGGCCACCACTTCAAGA
ACTCTGTAGCACCGCCTACATACCTCGCTCTGCTAATCCTGTTACCAGTGGCTGCTGCCAGTGGCGATAA
GTCGTGTCTTACCGGGTTGGACTCAAGACGATAGTTACCGGATAAGGCGCAGCGGTCGGGCTGAACGGGG
GGTTCGTGCACACAGCCCAGCTTGGAGCGAACGACCTACACCGAACTGAGATACCTACAGCGTGAGCTAT
GAGAAAGCGCCACGCTTCCCGAAGGGAGAAAGGCGGACAGGTATCCGGTAAGCGGCAGGGTCGGAACAGG
AGAGCGCACGAGGGAGCTTCCAGGGGGAAACGCCTGGTATCTTTATAGTCCTGTCGGGTTTCGCCACCTC
TGACTTGAGCGTCGATTTTTGTGATGCTCGTCAGGGGGGCGGAGCCTATGGAAAAACGCCAGCAACGCGG
CCTTTTTACGGTTCCTGGCCTTTTGCTGGCCTTTTGCTCACATGTTCTTTCCTGCGTTATCCCCTGATTC
TGTGGATAACCGTATTACCGCCTTTGAGTGAGCTGATACCGCTCGCCGCAGCCGAACGACCGAGCGCAGC
GAGTCAGTGAGCGAGGAAGCGGAAGAGCGCCCAATACGCAAACCGCCTCTCCCCGCGCGTTGGCCGATTC
ATTAATGCAGCTGGCACGACAGGTTTCCCGACTGGAAAGCGGGCAGTGAGCGCAACGCAATTAATGTGAG
TTAGCTCACTCATTAGGCACCCCAGGCTTTACACTTTATGCTTCCGGCTCGTATGTTGTGTGGAATTGTG
AGCGGATAACAATTTCACACAGGAAACAGCTATGACCATGATTACGCCAAGCTCTAGCTAGAGGTCGACC
AATTCTCATGTTTGACAGCTTATCATCGCAGATCCGGGCAACGTTGTTGCCATTGCTGCAGGCGCAGAAC
TGGTAGGTATGGAAGATCTATACATTGAATCAATATTGGCAATTAGCCATATTAGTCATTGGTTATATAG
CATAAATCAATATTGGCTATTGGCCATTGCATACGTTGTATCTATATCATAATATGTACATTTATATTGG
CTCATGTCCAATATGACCGCCATGTTGACATTGATTATTGACTAGTTATTAATAGTAATCAATTACGGGG
TCATTAGTTCATAGCCCATATATGGAGTTCCGCGTTACATAACTTACGGTAAATGGCCCGCCTGGCTGAC
CGCCCAACGACCCCCGCCCATTGACGTCAATAATGACGTATGTTCCCATAGTAACGCCAATAGGGACTTT
CCATTGACGTCAATGGGTGGAGTATTTACGGTAAACTGCCCACTTGGCAGTACATCAAGTGTATCATATG
CCAAGTCCGCCCCCTATTGACGTCAATGACGGTAAATGGCCCGCCTGGCATTATGCCCAGTACATGACCT
TACGGGACTTTCCTACTTGGCAGTACATCTACGTATTAGTCATCGCTATTACCATGGTGATGCGGTTTTG
GCAGTACACCAATGGGCGTGGATAGCGGTTTGACTCACGGGGATTTCCAAGTCTCCACCCCATTGACGTC
AATGGGAGTTTGTTTTGGCACCAAAATCAACGGGACTTTCCAAAATGTCGTAATAACCCCGCCCCGTTGA
CGCAAATGGGCGGTAGGCGTGTACGGTGGGAGGTCTATATAAGCAGAGCTCGTTTAGTGAACCGTCAGAT
CCTCACTCTCTTCCGCATCGCTGTCTGCGAGGGCCAGCTGTTGGGCTCGCGGTTGAGGACAAACTCTTCG
CGGTCTTTCCAGTACTCTTGGATCGGAAACCCGTCGGCCTCCGAACGGTACTCCGCCACCGAGGGACCTG
AGCGAGTCCGCATCGACCGGATCGGAAAACCTCTCGAGAAAGGCGTCTAACCAGTCACAGTCGCAAGGTA
GGCTGAGCACCGTGGCGGGCGGCAGCGGGTGGCGGTCGGGGTTGTTTCTGGCGGAGGTGCTGCTGATGAT
GTAATTAAAGTAGGCGGTCTTGAGACGGCGGATGGTCGAGGTGAGGTGTGGCAGGCTTGAGATCCAGCTG
TTGGGGTGAGTACTCCCTCTCAAAAGCGGGCATTACTTCTGCGCTAAGATTGTCAGTTTCCAAAAACGAG
GAGGATTTGATATTCACCTGGCCCGATCTGGCCATACACTTGAGTGACAATGACATCCACTTTGCCTTTC
TCTCCACAGGTGTCCACTCCCAGGTCCAAGTTTAAACTGCGGCCGCCACCATGGCCGTGAGAAGAGGCGC
CAGAGCCGGCCCTAGAATGCCTAGAGGCTGGACCGCCCTGTGCCTGCTGTCTCTGCTGCCCAGCGGCTTC
ATGAGCCTGGACAACAACGGCACCGCCACCCCTGAACTGCCCACCCAGGGCACCTTCAGCAACGTGTCCA
CCAATGTGTCCTACCAGGAAACCACCACCCCTAGCACCCTGGGCAGCACCAGCCTGCACCCTGTGTCCCA
GCACGGCAACGAGGCCACCACCAACATCACCGAGACAACCGTGAAGTTCACTAGTACTAGCGTGATCACC
AGCGTGTACGGCAACACCAACAGCAGCGTGCAGAGCCAGACCTCCGTGATCAGCACCGTGTTCACCACCC
CCGCCAACGTGTCTACCCCCGAAACCACCCTGAAGCCCAGCCTGAGCCCCGGCAATGTGTCCGACCTGAG
CACCACCTCCACCTCCCTGGCCACCTCCCCCACCAAGCCCTACACCAGCAGCAGCCCCATCCTGAGCGAC
ATCAAGGCCGAGATCAAGTGCAGCGGCATCCGGGAAGTGAAGCTGACCCAGGGCATCTGCCTGGAACAGA
ACAAGACCAGCAGCTGCGCCGAGTTCAAGAAGGACAGAGGCGAGGGCCTGGCCAGAGTGCTGTGTGGCGA
GGAACAGGCCGATGCCGATGCTGGCGCTCAGGTCTGCTCTCTCCTCCTGGCCCAGAGCGAAGTGCGGCCC
CAGTGTCTCCTGCTGGTGCTGGCCAACCGGACCGAGATTTCTAGCAAGCTGCAGCTGATGAAGAAGCACC
AGAGCGACCTGAAGAAGCTGGGCATCCTGGACTTCACCGAGCAGGACGTGGCCAGCCACCAGAGCTACAG
CCAGAAAACCGGCGCGCC
