>Addgene plasmid #51647 | CD34-bio-His | addgene partial sequence | sequence record 94522 | pMT2-F 5'-TTGCCTTTCTCTCCACAGGT-3'
CTGCGGCCGCCACCATGGCCGTGAGAAGAGGCGCCAGAGCCGGCCCTAGAATGCCTAGAGGCTGGACCGC
CCTGTGCCTGCTGTCTCTGCTGCCCAGCGGCTTCATGAGCCTGGACAACAACGGCACCGCCACCCCTGAA
CTGCCCACCCAGGGCACCTTCAGCAACGTGTCCACCAATGTGTCCTACCAGGAAACCACCACCCCTAGCA
CCCTGGGCAGCACCAGCCTGCACCCTGTGTCCCAGCACGGCAACGAGGCCACCACCAACATCACCGAGAC
AACCGTGAAGTTCACTAGTACTAGCGTGATCACCAGCGTGTACGGCAACACCAACAGCAGCGTGCAGAGC
CAGACCTCCGTGATCAGCACCGTGTTCACCACCCCCGCCAACGTGTCTACCCCCGAAACCACCCTGAAGC
CCAGCCTGAGCCCCGGCAATGTGTCCGACCTGAGCACCACCTCCACCTCCCTGGCCACCTCCCCCACCAA
GCCCTACACCAGCAGCAGCCCCATCCTGAGCGACATCAAGGCCGAGATCAAGTGCAGCGGCATCCGGGAA
GTGAAGCTGACCCAGGGCATCTGCCTGGAACAGAACAAGACCAGCAGCTGCGCCGAGTTCAAGAAGGACA
GAGGCGAGGGCCTGGCCAGAGTGCTGTGTGGCGAGGAACAGGCCGATGCCGATGCTGGCGCTCAGGTCTG
CTCTCTCCTCCTGGCCCAGAGCGAAGTGCGGCCCCAGTGTCTCCTGCTGGTGCTGGCCAACCGGACCGAG
ATTTCTAGCAAGCTGCAGCTGATGAAGAAGCACCAGAGCGACCTGAAGAAGCTGGGCATCCTGGACTTCA
CCGAGCAGGACGTGGCCAGCCACCAGAGCTACAGCCAGAA
