>Addgene plasmid #51647 | CD34-bio-His | addgene partial sequence | sequence record 94768 | rb_glob_PA_term-R 5'-CCCATATGTCCTTCCGAGTG-3'
AATAAATTTCCTTTATTAGCCAGAGGTCGAGGTCGGGGGATCCTTAATTAATCACGTGTCTAGACTCAAT
GGTGGTGATGGTGGTGGGGGCCCAGAGGGGCCAGAGGAGGCAGGTTCCTGTCCCTGTGGTTCCACAGCAT
CTTCTGGGCGTCCAGGATGTGGTGCAGGCTGCCGGAATTCAACCCTTTGGATAAAACCTGGATCTTGGAG
TCCATCTTGACCTCTTCACCTTCACTCAGTAGACATTGCCACACCCCTGCTTCAGGGGCCTGCACTTGAA
TCACTTTCTCCTGCCTGGAGACCCTGGCCTCCTGATTCTCCTGCTTCAAGATCAGTCTCATCTTGGGTGA
GGTGGGTCCCATCACCTCACAGGTCAAAGTGTTGCTGTCGGGCTGAGTCACTTTCATCACCACCAGGTTC
ACTTCCTGATACAGTATCCCTCTGTCCAGAGTCAGGGTCAGGTTGCCAGAACCAGCAAACTGAAGGGAGA
CCTGGGGTATCTGAAGGGTGAGTGGGAGCGTTTCGGACAGCTGGAACTTGGGGTTGCTAGTAGACTTCTG
CACAGACACCTTTTGGTTCTTTAGGGAGAAGGTGATCCAGGACTGGGAAGAAGGAGCCTTCTCTGCCTTC
CATCTCAACTCTCCCTGCAGGCTTTCCTCTCCAAGGTTGAGTGGGAAGGAGAACTCCGCTGACTCCCCCT
CACTCTTATAGGCCGTGATGGAGGTCGACGGCGCGCCGGTTTTCTGGCTGTAGCTCTGGTGGCTGGCCAC
GTCCTGCTCGGTGAAGTCCAGGATGCCCAGCTTCTTCAGGTCGCTCTGGTGCTTCTTCATCAGCTGCAGC
TTGCTA
